Addgene plasmid #168643: pDONR223 MERS-CoV NS3_stop
Purpose: Gateway-compatible Entry vector
Depositing lab: Fritz Roth. Depositing organization: Sinai Health System. Publication: A resource of human coronavirus protein-coding sequences in a flexible, multipurpose Gateway Entry clone collection. Weller B, Lin CW, Pogoutse O, Sauer M, Marin-de la Rosa N, Strobel A, Young V, Knapp JJ, Rayhan A, Falter C, Kim DK, Roth FP, Falter-Braun P. G3 (Bethesda). 2023 Jul 5;13(7):jkad105. doi: 10.1093/g3journal/jkad105. PubMed 37267226.
Backbone
  Vector backbone: pDONR223
  Backbone manufacturer: Rual et al, Genome Res. 14:2128-2135, 2004.
  Backbone size w/o insert (bp): 5005
  Vector type: Other
Growth in bacteria
  Bacterial resistance: Spectinomycin, 50 μg/mL
  Growth temperature: 37°C
  Growth strain: DH5alpha
  Copy number: Unknown
Gene/Insert
  Gene/Insert name: NS3
  Species: Other
  Insert size (bp): 312
  Entrez Gene: orf3 (a.k.a. G128_gp03)
  Cloning method: Gateway Cloning
  Sequencing primers: 5′ m13-For; 3′ m13-Rev
Resource information
  A portion of this plasmid was derived from a plasmid made by: Falter-Braun Lab
Terms and licenses: Academic/Nonprofit Terms; Industry Terms
How to cite: pDONR223 MERS-CoV NS3_stop was a gift from Fritz Roth (Addgene plasmid # 168643 ; http://n2t.net/addgene:168643 ; RRID:Addgene_168643)
