[The description below was written by a language model from this plasmid's Addgene catalogue record.]
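Description:
pDONR223 MERS-CoV NS3_stop is a Gateway-compatible Entry clone built on the pDONR223 donor backbone (about 5 kb without insert) and propagated in E. coli under spectinomycin selection. The record lists its copy number as unknown, gives no feature table, and does not name the origin of replication or other backbone elements. As an Entry vector it is a storage and shuttling plasmid rather than an expression construct. The record states no promoter driving the insert, and Entry clones generally carry none, since expression depends on the Destination vector into which the open reading frame is later moved.

The payload is a 312 bp insert encoding NS3, the accessory protein product of orf3 of Middle East respiratory syndrome coronavirus (MERS-CoV), introduced by Gateway recombinational cloning. In a clone of this type the coding sequence normally sits between attL recombination sites, which allow an LR reaction to transfer it in a defined orientation and reading frame into any compatible Destination vector. The "_stop" suffix suggests that the ORF retains a stop codon. That arrangement suits native or N-terminally tagged expression, not C-terminal fusions, although the record does not spell this out. No tags or reporters are listed, and M13 forward and reverse sites flanking the cassette serve for sequence verification.

The plasmid belongs to a collection of human coronavirus protein-coding sequences provided as flexible, multipurpose Entry clones. It serves as a starting point for generating expression constructs for whatever downstream assays a chosen Destination vector supports.
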