>Addgene plasmid #168643 | pDONR223 MERS-CoV NS3_stop | depositor partial sequence | sequence record 326852 | Inserted CDS with Stop codon
ATGAGAGTTCAAAGACCACCCACTCTCTTGTTAGTGTTTTCACTCTCTCTTTTGGTCACTGCATCCTCAA
AACCTCTCTATGTACCTGAGCATTGTCAGAATTATTCTGGTTGCATGCTTAGGGCTTGTATTAAAACTGC
CCAAGCTGATACAGCTGGTCTTTATACAAATTTTCGAATTGACGTCCCATCTGCAGAATCAACTGGTACT
CAATCAGTTTCTGTCGATCTTGAGTCAACTTCAACTCATGATGGTCCTACCGAACATGTTACTAGTGTGA
ATCTTTTTGACGTTGGTTACTCAGTTAATTAA
